Addgene plasmid #157586: pD649-HAsp-SDK1(Trunc3)-COMP5AP-AviTag-9xHis
Purpose: Mammalian expression of cell-surface protein partial extracellular domain fused to COMP5AP-AviTag-9xHis. Protein is secreted from cells.
Depositing lab: Chris Garcia. Depositing organization: Stanford University. Publication: A Human IgSF Cell-Surface Interactome Reveals a Complex Network of Protein-Protein Interactions. Wojtowicz WM, Vielmetter J, Fernandes RA, Siepe DH, Eastman CL, Chisholm GB, Cox S, Klock H, Anderson PW, Rue SM, Miller JJ, Glaser SM, Bragstad ML, Vance J, Lam AW, Lesley SA, Zinn K, Garcia KC. Cell. 2020 Aug 20;182(4):1027-1043.e17. doi: 10.1016/j.cell.2020.07.025. PubMed 32822567.
Backbone
  Vector backbone: pD649
  Backbone size w/o insert (bp): 7153
  Vector type: Mammalian Expression
Growth in bacteria
  Bacterial resistance: Ampicillin, 100 μg/mL
  Growth temperature: 37°C
  Growth strain: DH5alpha
  Copy number: High Copy
Gene/Insert
  Gene/Insert name: SDK1
  Species: H. sapiens (human)
  Insert size (bp): 3057
  Entrez Gene: SDK1
  Promoter: CMV/SP6
  Tag / fusion protein: COMP5AP-AviTag-9xHis (C terminal on backbone)
  Cloning method: Restriction Enzyme; 5′ cloning site GCGGCCGC (not destroyed); 3′ cloning site GGCGCGCC (not destroyed)
  Sequencing primers: 5′ ATTTAGGTGACACTATAG; 3′ CGTCGCACTCCATCACGGTG
Resource information
  A portion of this plasmid was derived from a plasmid made by: synthesis by ThermoFisher
Terms and licenses: Academic/Nonprofit Terms; Industry Terms: Not Available to Industry
Depositor comments: Some plasmids in this collection may have an IS4-like element ISVsa5 family transposase upstream of the CMV promoter.
How to cite: pD649-HAsp-SDK1(Trunc3)-COMP5AP-AviTag-9xHis was a gift from Chris Garcia (Addgene plasmid # 157586 ; http://n2t.net/addgene:157586 ; RRID:Addgene_157586)
