[The description below was written by a language model from this plasmid's Addgene catalogue record and pLannotate feature annotations shown in this document.]
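Description:
pD649-HAsp-SDK1(Trunc3)-COMP5AP-AviTag-9xHis is a mammalian expression plasmid of about 10.2 kb, built on the pD649 backbone, for producing a secreted, multimerised form of part of the extracellular domain of human SDK1 (sidekick cell adhesion molecule 1). It is propagated in E. coli from a high-copy ColE1/pUC-type origin under ampicillin selection (AmpR with its own promoter). The feature table also shows an SV40 early promoter/EM7 promoter cassette driving a puromycin N-acetyltransferase gene followed by an SV40 poly(A) signal, which could serve for selection in mammalian cells, although the record does not describe such use. Short kanamycin-resistance, lacZα, ble and f1 ori matches appear to be backbone remnants.

The expression cassette uses the CMV enhancer and promoter with a CMV intron A fragment, followed by an SP6 promoter. The open reading frame begins with a signal peptide: the name indicates an "HAsp" leader, while the annotation tool matched a fragment of an immunoglobulin heavy-chain signal sequence. The 3,057 bp SDK1 "Trunc3" insert, cloned between preserved NotI and AscI sites, follows; the automated annotation matched it to the mouse orthologue, but the catalogue lists it as human. Downstream, the backbone supplies a segment of cartilage oligomeric matrix protein (COMP), whose coiled coil drives pentamerisation, then placental alkaline phosphatase, an AviTag for enzymatic biotinylation and a polyhistidine tag for purification (9xHis by name, annotated as 8xHis), ending at a bGH poly(A) signal.

The pentameric alkaline-phosphatase fusion provides avidity and an enzymatic readout, suited to detecting weak extracellular binding events. The plasmid belongs to a collection used to map interactions among human IgSF cell-surface proteins. The depositor notes that some plasmids in the collection may carry an IS4-like transposase upstream of the CMV promoter; none is annotated here.
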