Features (pLannotate 1.2.2; 24 found; start..end, strand, type, name):
    119..143     -  CDS            KanR (fragment): aminoglycoside phosphotransferase; aph(3')-Ia; confers resistance to kanamycin
    254..842     +  rep_origin     ori: high-copy-number ColE1/pMB1/pBR322/pUC origin of replication
   1067..1084    +  terminator     rrnB T2 terminator (fragment): transcription terminator T2 from the E. coli rrnB gene
   1109..1128    -  CDS            lacZα (fragment): LacZα fragment of β-galactosidase; lacZ fragment
   1584..1600    +  protein_bind   lac operator: The lac repressor binds to the lac operator to inhibit transcription in E. coli. This inhibition can be relieved by adding lactose or isopropyl-β-D-thiogalactopyranoside (IPTG). lac repressor encoded by lacI
   1843..2146    +  enhancer       CMV enhancer: human cytomegalovirus immediate early enhancer
   2147..2350    +  promoter       CMV promoter: human cytomegalovirus (CMV) immediate early promoter
   2486..2529    +  intron         CMV intron (fragment): modified intron A from human cytomegalovirus
   2581..2599    +  promoter       SP6 promoter: promoter for bacteriophage SP6 RNA polymerase
   2603..2640    +  CDS            IgH signal sequence (fragment): signal sequence from the mouse immunoglobulin heavy chain variable region
   2749..5805    +  CDS            Sdk1 (fragment): SDK1_MOUSE - Experimental evidence at protein level: Swiss-Prot protein existence level 1. Adhesion molecule that promotes lamina-specific synaptic connections in the retina. Expressed in specific subsets of interneurons and retinal ganglion cells (RGCs) and promotes synaptic connectivity via homophilic interactions. From Mus musculus (Mouse).
   5902..6081    +  CDS            Comp (fragment): COMP_RAT - Experimental evidence at protein level: Swiss-Prot protein existence level 1. May play a role in the structural integrity of cartilage via its interaction with other extracellular matrix proteins such as the collagens and fibronectin. Can mediate the interaction of chondrocytes with the cartilage extracellular matrix through interaction with cell surface integrin receptors. Could play a role in the pathogenesis of osteoarthritis. Potent suppressor of apoptosis in both primary chondrocytes and transformed cells. Suppresses apoptosis by blocking the activation of caspase-3 and by indu
   6069..7521    +  CDS            SEAP (fragment): secreted alkaline phosphatase from human placenta The natural enzyme has a C-terminal transmembrane sequence that is replaced by a GPI anchor.
   7546..7587    +  CDS            AviTag™ (fragment): peptide tag that allows for enzymatic biotinylation
   7591..7614    +  CDS            8xHis: 8xHis affinity tag
   7760..7871    +  polyA_signal   bGH poly(A) signal: bovine growth hormone polyadenylation signal
   7872..7980    +  rep_origin     f1 ori (fragment): f1 bacteriophage origin of replication; arrow indicates direction of (+) strand synthesis
   7994..8323    +  promoter       SV40 promoter: SV40 enhancer and early promoter
   8371..8418    +  promoter       EM7 promoter: synthetic bacterial promoter&nbsp
   8437..9036    +  CDS            PuroR (fragment): puromycin N-acetyltransferase; pac from Streptomyces; confers resistance to puromycin
   9046..9171    +  CDS            ble (fragment): BLE_KLEPN - Experimental evidence at protein level: Swiss-Prot protein existence level 1. Binding protein with a strong affinity to the bleomycin family of antibiotics. Binds to CL990; an antimitotic-antibiotic compound. From Klebsiella pneumoniae.
   9166..9287    +  polyA_signal   SV40 poly(A) signal: SV40 polyadenylation signal
   9340..10200   -  CDS            AmpR: β-lactamase; bla; confers resistance to ampicillin, carbenicillin, and related antibiotics
  10203..89      -  promoter       AmpR promoter (fragment) (across the origin): bla
>Addgene plasmid #157586 | pD649-HAsp-SDK1(Trunc3)-COMP5AP-AviTag-9xHis | depositor full sequence | sequence record 304281 | Full Sequence
TTTCAATATTATTGAAGCATTTATCAGGGTTATTGTCTCATGAGCGGATACATATTTGAATGTATTTAGA
AAAATAAACAAATAGGGGTCAGTGTTACAACCAATTAACCAATTCTGAACATTATCGCGAGCCCATTTAT
ACCTGAATATGGCTCATAACACCCCTTGCTCATGACCAAAATCCCTTAACGTGAGTTACGCGCGCGTCGT
TCCACTGAGCGTCAGACCCCGTAGAAAAGATCAAAGGATCTTCTTGAGATCCTTTTTTTCTGCGCGTAAT
CTGCTGCTTGCAAACAAAAAAACCACCGCTACCAGCGGTGGTTTGTTTGCCGGATCAAGAGCTACCAACT
CTTTTTCCGAAGGTAACTGGCTTCAGCAGAGCGCAGATACCAAATACTGTTCTTCTAGTGTAGCCGTAGT
TAGCCCACCACTTCAAGAACTCTGTAGCACCGCCTACATACCTCGCTCTGCTAATCCTGTTACCAGTGGC
TGCTGCCAGTGGCGATAAGTCGTGTCTTACCGGGTTGGACTCAAGACGATAGTTACCGGATAAGGCGCAG
CGGTCGGGCTGAACGGGGGGTTCGTGCACACAGCCCAGCTTGGAGCGAACGACCTACACCGAACTGAGAT
ACCTACAGCGTGAGCTATGAGAAAGCGCCACGCTTCCCGAAGGGAGAAAGGCGGACAGGTATCCGGTAAG
CGGCAGGGTCGGAACAGGAGAGCGCACGAGGGAGCTTCCAGGGGGAAACGCCTGGTATCTTTATAGTCCT
GTCGGGTTTCGCCACCTCTGACTTGAGCGTCGATTTTTGTGATGCTCGTCAGGGGGGCGGAGCCTATGGA
AAAACGCCAGCAACGCGGCCTTTTTACGGTTCCTGGCCTTTTGCTGGCCTTTTGCTCACATGTTCTTTCC
TGCGTTATCCCCTGATTCTGTGGATAACCGTATTACCGCCTTTGAGTGAGCTGATACCGCTCGCCGCAGC
CGAACGACCGAGCGCAGCGAGTCAGTGAGCGAGGAAGCGGAAGGCGAGAGTAGGGAACTGCCAGGCATCA
AACTAAGCAGAAGGCCCCTGACGGATGGCCTTTTTGCGTTTCTACAAACTCTTTCTGTGTTGTAAAACGA
CGGCCAGTCTTAAGCTCGGGCCCCCTGGGCGGTTCTGATAACGAGTAATCGTTAATCCGCAAATAACGTA
AAAACCCGCTTCGGCGGGTTTTTTTATGGGGGGAGTTTAGGGAAAGAGCATTTGTCAGAATATTTAAGGG
CGCCTGTCACTTTGCTTGATATATGAGAATTATTTAACCTTATAAATGAGAAAAAAGCAACGCACTTTAA
ATAAGATACGTTGCTTTTTCGATTGATGAACACCTATAATTAAACTATTCATCTATTATTTATGATTTTT
TGTATATACAATATTTCTAGTTTGTTAAAGAGAATTAAGAAAATAAATCTCGAAAATAATAAAGGGAAAA
TCAGTTTTTGATATCAAAATTATACATGTCAACGATAATACAAAATATAATACAAACTATAAGATGTTAT
CAGTATTTATTATCATTTAGAATAAATTTTGTGTCGCCCTTAATTGTGAGCGGATAACAATTACGAGCTT
CATGCACAGTGGCGTTGACTCAATATTGGCCATTAGCCATATTATTCATTGGTTATATAGCATAAATCAA
TATTGGCTATTGGCCATTGCATACGTTGTATCTATATCATAATATGTACATTTATATTGGCTCATGTCCA
ATATGACCGCCATGTTGGCATTGATTATTGACTAGTTATTAATAGTAATCAATTACGGGGTCATTAGTTC
ATAGCCCATATATGGAGTTCCGCGTTACATAACTTACGGTAAATGGCCCGCCTGGCTGACCGCCCAACGA
CCCCCGCCCATTGACGTCAATAATGACGTATGTTCCCATAGTAACGCCAATAGGGACTTTCCATTGACGT
CAATGGGTGGAGTATTTACGGTAAACTGCCCACTTGGCAGTACATCAAGTGTATCATATGCCAAGTACGC
CCCCTATTGACGTCAATGACGGTAAATGGCCCGCCTGGCATTATGCCCAGTACATGACCTTATGGGACTT
TCCTACTTGGCAGTACATCTACGTATTAGTCATCGCTATTACCATGGTGATGCGGTTTTGGCAGTACATC
AATGGGCGTGGATAGCGGTTTGACTCACGGGGATTTCCAAGTCTCCACCCCATTGACGTCAATGGGAGTT
TGTTTTGGCACCAAAATCAACGGGACTTTCCAAAATGTCGTAACAACTCCGCCCCATTGACGCAAATGGG
CGGTAGGCGTGTACGGTGGGAGGTCTATATAAGCAGAGCTCGTTTAGTGAACCGTCAGATCGCCTGGAGA
CGCCATCCACGCTGTTTTGACCTCCATAGAAGACACCGGGACCGATCCAGCCTCCGCGGCCGGGAACGGT
GCATTGGAACGCGGATTCCCCGTGCCAAGAGTGACGTAAGTACCGCCTATAGAGTCTATAGGCCCACCCC
CTTGGCTTCGTTAGAACGCGGCTACAATTAATACATAACCTTATGTATCATACACATACGATTTAGGTGA
CACTATAGAATAACATCCACTTTGCCTTTCTCTCCACAGGTGTCCACTCCCAGGTCCAACTGCACCTCGG
TTCTATCGAAAACGCGCCTGCTAGCGCCACCATGAAGACCATCATTGCCCTGAGCTACATCTTCTGCCTG
GTGTTCGCTGCGGCCGCCGCTGTTGGACACCTGAGCTTTACAGAGATCCTGGACACCAGCCTGAAGGTGT
CCTGGCAAGAGCCCCTGGAAAAGAACGGCATCATCACCGGCTACCAGATCAGCTGGGAAGTGTACGGCAG
AAACGACAGCAGACTGACCCACACACTGAACAGCACCACACACGAGTACAAGATCCAGGGCCTGAGCAGC
CTGACCACCTACACAATTGATGTGGCCGCCGTGACAGCCGTTGGCACAGGACTGGTCACAAGCAGCACAA
TCTCTAGCGGCGTGCCACCTGATTTGCCTGGCGCTCCTAGCAACCTGGTCATCAGCAACATCAGCCCCAG
AAGCGCCACACTGCAGTTCAGACCAGGCTACGATGGCAAGACCAGCATCAGCAGATGGATCGTGGAAGGC
CAAGTGGGAGCCATCGGAGATGAGGAAGAGTGGGTCACCCTGTACGAGGAAGAGAACGAGCCTGACGCTC
AGATGCTGGAAATCCCCAATCTGACCCCTTACACACACTACCGGTTCCGGATGAAGCAAGTGAACATCGT
GGGCCCATCTCCATACAGCCCCAGCAGCAGAGTGATTCAGACACTGCAGGCTCCTCCAGATGTGGCCCCT
ACAAGCGTGACAGTGCGGACAGCCTCTGAGACAAGCCTGAGACTGAGATGGGTGCCCCTGCCTGATAGCC
AGTACAACGGCAATCCTGAGAGCGTGGGCTACAGAATCAAGTACTGGCGGAGCGATCTGCAGTCTAGCGC
TGTGGCTCAGGTGGTGTCTGACCGGCTGGAAAGAGAGTTCACCATCGAGGAACTGGAAGAATGGATGGAA
TACGAGCTGCAGATGCAGGCCTTCAATGCCGTTGGAGCTGGACCTTGGAGCGAGGTTGTCAGAGGCAGAA
CCAGAGAAAGCGTGCCATCTGCCGCTCCAGAGAATGTGTCTGCCGAAGCCGTGTCTAGCACCCAGATCCT
GCTGACCTGGACATCCGTGCCAGAGCAGGATCAGAATGGCCTGATCCTGGGCTATAAGATCCTGTTCAGA
GCCAAGGATCTGGACCCCGAGCCTAGATCTCACATCGTGCGGGGCAATCACACACAGTCTGCTCTGCTGG
CCGGACTGAGAAAGTTCGTGCTGTATGAGCTGCAGGTCCTGGCCTTTACCAGAATCGGAAATGGCGTGCC
CAGCACACCCCTGATTCTGGAAAGAACAAAGGACGACGCCCCTGGACCTCCTGTCAGACTGGTTTTTCCT
GAAGTGCGGCTGACCAGCGTGCGGATTGTGTGGCAACCTCCTGAGGAACCCAACGGAATCATCCTGGGAT
ACCAGATCGCCTACAGACTGGCCAGCAGCTCCCCTCACACCTTTACAACAGTGGAAGTGGGCGCCACCGT
GCGGCAGTTTACAGCTACAGATCTGGCTCCCGAGAGCGCCTACATCTTCAGACTGAGCGCCAAGACAAGA
CAAGGCTGGGGAGAACCTCTGGAAGCCACCGTGATCACCACCGAGAAGAGAGAAAGACCCGCTCCTCCTA
GAGAACTGCTGGTGCCTCAGGCCGAAGTGACCGCTAGATCTCTGAGACTTCAGTGGGTGCCAGGCTCTGA
TGGCGCCTCTCCTATCCGGTACTTCACCATGCAAGTGCGCGAGCTGCCTAGAGGCGAGTGGCAGACATAC
AGCAGCTCTATCTCTCACGAGGCCACCGCCTGTGTGGTGGATAGACTGAGGCCTTTCACCAGCTACAAGC
TGCGGCTGAAGGCCACCAACGACATCGGCGATAGCGACTTCAGCAGCGAGACAGAGGCAGTGACAACCCT
GCAGGATGTTCCTGGCGAGCCTCCTGGATCTGTGTCCGCCACACCTCACACAACAAGCAGCGTTCTGATC
CAGTGGCAGCCTCCTAGGGATGAGAGCCTGAATGGACTGCTGCAGGGCTATAGAATCTACTACCGCGAGC
TGGAATATGAGGCCGGCAGCGGAACAGAGGCCAAGACACTGAAGAACCCTATCGCTCTGCACGCCGAGCT
GACAGCCCAGAGCAGCTTTAAGACCGTGAACAGCAGCAGCACCTCCACCATGTGCGAGCTGACCCACCTG
AAGAAGTATCGGAGATACGAAGTGATCATGACCGCCTACAACATCATCGGCGAGAGCCCTGCTTCTGCCC
CTGTGGAAGTGTTTGTGGGAGAAGCCGCTCCTGCCATGGCTCCCCAGAATGTGCAAGTGACACCTCTGAC
AGCCAGCCAGCTGGAAGTTACATGGGACCCTCCACCACCAGAGAGCCAGAACGGCAATATTCAGGGCTAC
AAGATCTACTATTGGGAAGCCGACAGCCAGAATGAGACAGAGAAGATGAAGGTGCTGTTTCTGCCCGAGC
CTGTCGTGCGCCTGAAGAATCTGACCAGCCACACAAAGTACCTGGTGTCTATCAGCGCCTTCAACGCTGC
TGGCGACGGCCCTAAATCTGATCCTCAGCAGGGAAGAACACACCAGGCAGCTCCAGGCGCTCCAAGCTTT
CTGGCCTTTTCCGAGATCACCAGCACCACTCTCAATGTGTCTTGGGGAGAGCCTGCCGCCGCTAATGGCA
TTCTGCAGGGATACAGAGTGGTGTACGAGCCTCTGGCTCCAGTGCAGGGCGTGTCCAAAGTGGTCACCGT
GGAAGTTCGCGGCAACTGGCAGAGATGGCTGAAAGTGCGGGATCTGACCAAGGGCGTGACCTACTTCTTT
CGGGTGCAAGCCAGAACCATCACATACGGACCCGAACTGCAGGCCAATATCACAGCTGGACCAGCCGAAG
GATCTCCAGGCAGCCCTAGAGATGTCCTCGTGACAAAGAGCGCCAGCGAACTGACCCTGCAGTGGACAGA
AGGACACAGCGGCGATACCCCTACCACAGGCTATGTGATCGAGGCCAGACCTTCTGACGAAGGCCTGTGG
GACATGTTCGTGAAGGACATCCCTCGGAGCGCCACAAGCTACACCCTGAGCCTGGATAAGCTGAGACAGG
GCGTCACATACGAGTTTAGAGTGGTGGCCGTGAACGAGGCCGGCTACGGCGAACCTTCTAATCCTGGCGC
GCCGGAAGATCAAGTTGATCCAAGATTGATTGATGGCAAGGGCGGATCTCTGGAGGTGCTGTTCCAGGGA
CCAGGCGGAAGCGGCAATCCCGGCGGCGATCTGGCCCCCCAGATGCTGCGCGAGCTGCAGGAGACCAATG
CCGCCCTGCAGGACGTGCGCGAGCTGCTGCGCCACCGCGTGAAGGAGATCACCTTCCTGAAGAACACCGT
GATGGAGTGCGACGCCTGCGGTATGCAGCCCTCTAGAGGCTCCGGCTCCATCATCCCAGTTGAGGAGGAG
AACCCGGACTTCTGGAACCGCGAGGCAGCCGAGGCCCTGGGTGCCGCCAAGAAGCTGCAGCCTGCACAGA
CAGCCGCCAAGAACCTCATCATCTTCCTGGGCGATGGGATGGGGGTGTCTACGGTGACAGCTGCCAGGAT
CCTAAAAGGGCAGAAGAAGGACAAACTGGGGCCTGAGATACCCCTGGCCATGGACCGCTTCCCATATGTG
GCTCTGTCCAAGACATACAATGTAGACAAACATGTGCCAGACAGTGGAGCCACAGCCACGGCCTACCTGT
GCGGGGTCAAGGGCAACTTCCAGACCATTGGCTTGAGTGCAGCCGCCCGCTTTAACCAGTGCAACACGAC
ACGCGGCAACGAGGTCATCTCCGTGATGAATCGGGCCAAGAAAGCAGGGAAGTCAGTGGGAGTGGTAACC
ACCACACGAGTGCAGCACGCCTCGCCAGCCGGCACCTACGCCCACACGGTGAACCGCAACTGGTACTCGG
ACGCCGACGTGCCTGCCTCGGCCCGCCAGGAGGGGTGCCAGGACATCGCTACGCAGCTCATCTCCAACAT
GGACATTGACGTGATCCTAGGTGGAGGCCGAAAGTACATGTTTCGCATGGGAACCCCAGACCCTGAGTAC
CCAGATGACTACAGCCAAGGTGGGACCAGGCTGGACGGGAAGAATCTGGTGCAGGAATGGCTGGCGAAGC
GCCAGGGTGCCCGGTATGTGTGGAACCGCACTGAGCTCATGCAGGCTTCCCTGGACCCGTCTGTGACCCA
TCTCATGGGTCTCTTTGAGCCTGGAGACATGAAATACGAGATCCACCGAGACTCCACACTGGACCCCTCC
CTGATGGAGATGACAGAGGCTGCCCTGCGCCTGCTGAGCAGGAACCCCCGCGGCTTCTTCCTCTTCGTGG
AGGGTGGTCGCATCGACCATGGTCATCATGAAAGCAGGGCTTACCGGGCACTGACTGAGACGATCATGTT
CGACGACGCCATTGAGAGGGCGGGCCAGCTCACCAGCGAGGAGGACACGCTGAGCCTCGTCACTGCCGAC
CACTCCCACGTCTTCTCCTTCGGAGGCTACCCCCTGCGAGGGAGCTCCATCTTCGGGCTGGCCCCTGGCA
AGGCCCGGGACAGGAAGGCCTACACGGTCCTCCTATACGGAAACGGTCCAGGCTATGTGCTCAAGGACGG
CGCCCGGCCGGATGTTACCGAGAGCGAGAGCGGGAGCCCCGAGTATCGGCAGCAGTCAGCAGTGCCCCTG
GACGAAGAGACCCACGCAGGCGAGGACGTGGCGGTGTTCGCGCGCGGCCCGCAGGCGCACCTGGTTCACG
GCGTGCAGGAGCAGACCTTCATAGCGCACGTCATGGCCTTCGCCGCCTGCCTGGAGCCCTACACCGCCTG
CGACCTGGCGCCCCCCGCCGGCACCACCGACGCCGCGCACCCGGGTGGCGGAGGACTGAACGACATCTTC
GAGGCTCAGAAAATCGAATGGCACGAACATCACCATCACCATCACCATCACCATTAAGGCCGGCCTGTAG
TCACTGGCACAACGCGTTACCCGGTAAGCCAATCGGGTATACACGGTCGTCATACTGCAGACAGGGTTCT
TCTACTTTGCAAGATAGTCTTGAGTAGTAAAATAAATAGATAGAGAAAATCAGCCTCGACTGTGCCTTCT
AGTTGCCAGCCATCTGTTGTTTGCCCCTCCCCCGTGCCTTCCTTGACCCTGGAAGGTGCCACTCCCACTG
TCCTTTCCTAATAAAATGAGGAAATTGCATCACAACACTCAACCCTATCTCGGTCTATTCTTTTGATTTA
TAAGGGATTTTGCCGATTTCGGCCTATTGGTTAAAAAATGAGCTGATTTAACAAAAATTTAACGCGAATT
AATTCTGTGGAATGTGTGTCAGTTAGGGTGTGGAAAGTCCCCAGGCTCCCCAGCAGGCAGAAGTATGCAA
AGCATGCATCTCAATTAGTCAGCAACCAGGTGTGGAAAGTCCCCAGGCTCCCCAGCAGGCAGAAGTATGC
AAAGCATGCATCTCAATTAGTCAGCAACCATAGTCCCGCCCCTAACTCCGCCCATCCCGCCCCTAACTCC
GCCCAGTTCCGCCCATTCTCCGCCCCATGGCTGACTAATTTTTTTTATTTATGCAGAGGCCGAGGCCGCC
TCTGCCTCTGAGCTATTCCAGAAGTAGTGAGGAGGCTTTTTTGGAGGCCTAGGCTTTTGCAAAAAGCTCC
CGGGAGCTTGTATATCCATTTTCGGATCTGATCAGCACGTGTTGACAATTAATCATCGGCATAGTATATC
GGCATAGTATAATACGACAAGGTGAGGAACTAAACCATGACCGAGTACAAGCCCACGGTGCGCCTCGCCA
CCCGCGACGACGTCCCCAGGGCCGTACGCACCCTCGCCGCCGCGTTCGCCGACTACCCCGCCACGCGCCA
CACCGTCGATCCGGACCGCCACATCGAGCGGGTCACCGAGCTGCAAGAACTCTTCCTCACGCGCGTCGGG
CTCGACATCGGCAAGGTGTGGGTCGCGGACGACGGCGCCGCGGTGGCGGTCTGGACCACGCCGGAGAGCG
TCGAAGCGGGGGCGGTGTTCGCCGAGATCGGCCCGCGCATGGCCGAGTTGAGCGGTTCCCGGCTGGCCGC
GCAGCAACAGATGGAAGGCCTCCTGGCGCCGCACCGGCCCAAGGAGCCCGCGTGGTTCCTGGCCACCGTC
GGCGTCTCGCCCGACCACCAGGGCAAGGGTCTGGGCAGCGCCGTCGTGCTCCCCGGAGTGGAGGCGGCCG
AGCGCGCCGGGGTGCCCGCCTTCCTGGAGACATCCGCGCCCCGCAACCTCCCCTTCTACGAGCGGCTCGG
CTTCACCGTCACCGCCGACGTCGAGGTGCCCGAAGGACCGCGCACCTGGTGCATGACCCGCAAGCCCGGT
GCCTGACACGTGCTACGAGATTTCGATTCCACCGCCGCCTTCTATGAAAGGTTGGGCTTCGGAATCGTTT
TCCGGGACGCCGGCTGGATGATCCTCCAGCGCGGGGATCTCATGCTGGAGTTCTTCGCCCACCCCAACTT
GTTTATTGCAGCTTATAATGGTTACAAATAAAGCAATAGCATCACAAATTTCACAAATAAAGCATTTTTT
TCACTGCATTCTAGTTGTGGTTTGTCCAAACTCATCAATGTATCTTATCATGTCTGTATACCGTCGACCT
CTAGCTAGAGCTTGGCGTAATCATGGTCATTACCAATGCTTAATCAGTGAGGCACCTATCTCAGCGATCT
GTCTATTTCGTTCATCCATAGTTGCCTGACTCCCCGTCGTGTAGATAACTACGATACGGGAGGGCTTACC
ATCTGGCCCCAGCGCTGCGATGATACCGCGAGAACCACGCTCACCGGCTCCGGATTTATCAGCAATAAAC
CAGCCAGCCGGAAGGGCCGAGCGCAGAAGTGGTCCTGCAACTTTATCCGCCTCCATCCAGTCTATTAATT
GTTGCCGGGAAGCTAGAGTAAGTAGTTCGCCAGTTAATAGTTTGCGCAACGTTGTTGCCATCGCTACAGG
CATCGTGGTGTCACGCTCGTCGTTTGGTATGGCTTCATTCAGCTCCGGTTCCCAACGATCAAGGCGAGTT
ACATGATCCCCCATGTTGTGCAAAAAAGCGGTTAGCTCCTTCGGTCCTCCGATCGTTGTCAGAAGTAAGT
TGGCCGCAGTGTTATCACTCATGGTTATGGCAGCACTGCATAATTCTCTTACTGTCATGCCATCCGTAAG
ATGCTTTTCTGTGACTGGTGAGTACTCAACCAAGTCATTCTGAGAATAGTGTATGCGGCGACCGAGTTGC
TCTTGCCCGGCGTCAATACGGGATAATACCGCGCCACATAGCAGAACTTTAAAAGTGCTCATCATTGGAA
AACGTTCTTCGGGGCGAAAACTCTCAAGGATCTTACCGCTGTTGAGATCCAGTTCGATGTAACCCACTCG
TGCACCCAACTGATCTTCAGCATCTTTTACTTTCACCAGCGTTTCTGGGTGAGCAAAAACAGGAAGGCAA
AATGCCGCAAAAAAGGGAATAAGGGCGACACGGAAATGTTGAATACTCATATTCTTCCTT
