>Addgene plasmid #157586 | pD649-HAsp-SDK1(Trunc3)-COMP5AP-AviTag-9xHis | depositor partial sequence | sequence record 304282 | insert (extracellular domain truncation)
GCTGTTGGACACCTGAGCTTTACAGAGATCCTGGACACCAGCCTGAAGGTGTCCTGGCAAGAGCCCCTGG
AAAAGAACGGCATCATCACCGGCTACCAGATCAGCTGGGAAGTGTACGGCAGAAACGACAGCAGACTGAC
CCACACACTGAACAGCACCACACACGAGTACAAGATCCAGGGCCTGAGCAGCCTGACCACCTACACAATT
GATGTGGCCGCCGTGACAGCCGTTGGCACAGGACTGGTCACAAGCAGCACAATCTCTAGCGGCGTGCCAC
CTGATTTGCCTGGCGCTCCTAGCAACCTGGTCATCAGCAACATCAGCCCCAGAAGCGCCACACTGCAGTT
CAGACCAGGCTACGATGGCAAGACCAGCATCAGCAGATGGATCGTGGAAGGCCAAGTGGGAGCCATCGGA
GATGAGGAAGAGTGGGTCACCCTGTACGAGGAAGAGAACGAGCCTGACGCTCAGATGCTGGAAATCCCCA
ATCTGACCCCTTACACACACTACCGGTTCCGGATGAAGCAAGTGAACATCGTGGGCCCATCTCCATACAG
CCCCAGCAGCAGAGTGATTCAGACACTGCAGGCTCCTCCAGATGTGGCCCCTACAAGCGTGACAGTGCGG
ACAGCCTCTGAGACAAGCCTGAGACTGAGATGGGTGCCCCTGCCTGATAGCCAGTACAACGGCAATCCTG
AGAGCGTGGGCTACAGAATCAAGTACTGGCGGAGCGATCTGCAGTCTAGCGCTGTGGCTCAGGTGGTGTC
TGACCGGCTGGAAAGAGAGTTCACCATCGAGGAACTGGAAGAATGGATGGAATACGAGCTGCAGATGCAG
GCCTTCAATGCCGTTGGAGCTGGACCTTGGAGCGAGGTTGTCAGAGGCAGAACCAGAGAAAGCGTGCCAT
CTGCCGCTCCAGAGAATGTGTCTGCCGAAGCCGTGTCTAGCACCCAGATCCTGCTGACCTGGACATCCGT
GCCAGAGCAGGATCAGAATGGCCTGATCCTGGGCTATAAGATCCTGTTCAGAGCCAAGGATCTGGACCCC
GAGCCTAGATCTCACATCGTGCGGGGCAATCACACACAGTCTGCTCTGCTGGCCGGACTGAGAAAGTTCG
TGCTGTATGAGCTGCAGGTCCTGGCCTTTACCAGAATCGGAAATGGCGTGCCCAGCACACCCCTGATTCT
GGAAAGAACAAAGGACGACGCCCCTGGACCTCCTGTCAGACTGGTTTTTCCTGAAGTGCGGCTGACCAGC
GTGCGGATTGTGTGGCAACCTCCTGAGGAACCCAACGGAATCATCCTGGGATACCAGATCGCCTACAGAC
TGGCCAGCAGCTCCCCTCACACCTTTACAACAGTGGAAGTGGGCGCCACCGTGCGGCAGTTTACAGCTAC
AGATCTGGCTCCCGAGAGCGCCTACATCTTCAGACTGAGCGCCAAGACAAGACAAGGCTGGGGAGAACCT
CTGGAAGCCACCGTGATCACCACCGAGAAGAGAGAAAGACCCGCTCCTCCTAGAGAACTGCTGGTGCCTC
AGGCCGAAGTGACCGCTAGATCTCTGAGACTTCAGTGGGTGCCAGGCTCTGATGGCGCCTCTCCTATCCG
GTACTTCACCATGCAAGTGCGCGAGCTGCCTAGAGGCGAGTGGCAGACATACAGCAGCTCTATCTCTCAC
GAGGCCACCGCCTGTGTGGTGGATAGACTGAGGCCTTTCACCAGCTACAAGCTGCGGCTGAAGGCCACCA
ACGACATCGGCGATAGCGACTTCAGCAGCGAGACAGAGGCAGTGACAACCCTGCAGGATGTTCCTGGCGA
GCCTCCTGGATCTGTGTCCGCCACACCTCACACAACAAGCAGCGTTCTGATCCAGTGGCAGCCTCCTAGG
GATGAGAGCCTGAATGGACTGCTGCAGGGCTATAGAATCTACTACCGCGAGCTGGAATATGAGGCCGGCA
GCGGAACAGAGGCCAAGACACTGAAGAACCCTATCGCTCTGCACGCCGAGCTGACAGCCCAGAGCAGCTT
TAAGACCGTGAACAGCAGCAGCACCTCCACCATGTGCGAGCTGACCCACCTGAAGAAGTATCGGAGATAC
GAAGTGATCATGACCGCCTACAACATCATCGGCGAGAGCCCTGCTTCTGCCCCTGTGGAAGTGTTTGTGG
GAGAAGCCGCTCCTGCCATGGCTCCCCAGAATGTGCAAGTGACACCTCTGACAGCCAGCCAGCTGGAAGT
TACATGGGACCCTCCACCACCAGAGAGCCAGAACGGCAATATTCAGGGCTACAAGATCTACTATTGGGAA
GCCGACAGCCAGAATGAGACAGAGAAGATGAAGGTGCTGTTTCTGCCCGAGCCTGTCGTGCGCCTGAAGA
ATCTGACCAGCCACACAAAGTACCTGGTGTCTATCAGCGCCTTCAACGCTGCTGGCGACGGCCCTAAATC
TGATCCTCAGCAGGGAAGAACACACCAGGCAGCTCCAGGCGCTCCAAGCTTTCTGGCCTTTTCCGAGATC
ACCAGCACCACTCTCAATGTGTCTTGGGGAGAGCCTGCCGCCGCTAATGGCATTCTGCAGGGATACAGAG
TGGTGTACGAGCCTCTGGCTCCAGTGCAGGGCGTGTCCAAAGTGGTCACCGTGGAAGTTCGCGGCAACTG
GCAGAGATGGCTGAAAGTGCGGGATCTGACCAAGGGCGTGACCTACTTCTTTCGGGTGCAAGCCAGAACC
ATCACATACGGACCCGAACTGCAGGCCAATATCACAGCTGGACCAGCCGAAGGATCTCCAGGCAGCCCTA
GAGATGTCCTCGTGACAAAGAGCGCCAGCGAACTGACCCTGCAGTGGACAGAAGGACACAGCGGCGATAC
CCCTACCACAGGCTATGTGATCGAGGCCAGACCTTCTGACGAAGGCCTGTGGGACATGTTCGTGAAGGAC
ATCCCTCGGAGCGCCACAAGCTACACCCTGAGCCTGGATAAGCTGAGACAGGGCGTCACATACGAGTTTA
GAGTGGTGGCCGTGAACGAGGCCGGCTACGGCGAACCTTCTAATCCT
